>Addgene plasmid #217568 | pSC2+-HyPerFLEX-Lifeact | addgene full sequence | sequence record 430422 | Addgene NGS Result
CGCCATTCTGCCTGGGGACGTCGGAGCAAGCTTGATTTAGGTGACACTATAGAATACAAGCTACTTGTTC
TTTTTGCAGGATCCCATCGATTCGAATTCGCCACCATGCACCTGGCCAATGAGGAGCAAAACGAATTGGA
AGGTGCTTTTAAGCTGGGCTTGATCTTTACCGTCGCCCCGTACTTGCTGCCTAAGTTGATCGTCAGCCTG
CGCCGCACCGCCCCGAAGATGCCTTTGATGTTGGAGGAGAATTACACCCACACCCTTACCGAGTCACTGA
AACGCGGCGACGTTGACGCCATCATTGTGGCAGAGCCGTTTCAAGAGCCGGGTATTGTGACTGAACCTTT
GTATGACGAGCCGTTTTTCGTTATCGTTCCGAAGGGCCATAGCTTCGAGGAGTTGGATGCCGTTAGCCCT
CGCATGTTGGGCGAAGAACAAGTTCTGCTTCTGACCGAGGGCAACTGTATGCGTGACCAGGTGCTTAGCA
TTTTTACCAAGGTCAAGGTGCACATGAAGAAAGCCCTTTCCGGTGACAGCTATTGGGTCTTTGTGAAACG
GGTAGGTGGCACTGGCGGTGAGCATGTTGTCTTTGGCAGTGAGGACATCGAGAACACTATGGCCAAAATG
GACGACGGACAACTGGATGGGTTGGCCTTTGGCGCAATTCAGCTCGATGGTGACGGGAATATCCTGCAGT
ACAATGCTGCTGAAGGAGACATCACAGGCAGAGATCCCAAACAGGTGATTGGGAAGAACTTCTTCAAGGA
TGTTGCACCTGGAACGGATTCTCCCGAGTTTTACGGCAAATTCAAGGAAGGCGTAGCGTCAGGGAATCTG
AACACCATGTTCGAATGGATGATACCGACTCTTACCGATCATAGTTGCAGCGAGCTTGCCGCCAAACAGC
GCATTCAGGGTCTCACCAACACCCTTCAAGGCTCAAGCATCGATACCATCCGCCACATGGTTGCCAGTGG
CTTGGCAATCAGCGTCTTGCCTGCCACTGCCCTTACCGAAAACGACCACATGCTGTTTAGCATTATCCCG
TTTGAAGGCACCCCGCCTAGCCGCCGCGTTGTCCTGGCCTATCGCCGCAACTTTGTCCGCCCTAAGGCCC
TTTCAGCCATGAAAGCCGCAATTATGCAAAGCCAACTGCATGGTGTTAGCTTCATCTGCGATGGGGATCC
ACCGGTCATGGGCGTGGCCGACTTGATCAAGAAGTTCGAGTCCATCTCCAAGGAGGAGTGACTCGAGCCT
CTAGAACTATAGTGAGTCGTATTACGTAGATCCAGACATGATAAGATACATTGATGAGTTTGGACAAACC
ACAACTAGAATGCAGTGAAAAAAATGCTTTATTTGTGAAATTTGTGATGCTATTGCTTTATTTGTAACCA
TTATAAGCTGCAATAAACAAGTTAACAACAACAATTGCATTCATTTTATGTTTCAGGTTCAGGGGGAGGT
GTGGGAGGTTTTTTAATTCGCGGCCGCGGCGCCAATGCATTGGGCCCGGTACCCAGCTTTTGTTCCCTTT
AGTGAGGGTTAATTGCGCGCTTGGCGTAATCATGGTCATAGCTGTTTCCTGTGTGAAATTGTTATCCGCT
CACAATTCCACACAACATACGAGCCGGGAGCATAAAGTGTAAAGCCTGGGGTGCCTAATGAGTGAGCTAA
CTCACATTAATTGCGTTGCGCTCACTGCCCGCTTTCCAGTCGGGAAACCTGTCGTGCCAGCTGCATTAAT
GAATCGGCCAACGCGCGGGGAGAGGCGGTTTGCGTATTGGGCGCTCTTCCGCTTCCTCGCTCACTGACTC
GCTGCGCTCGGTCGTTCGGCTGCGGCGAGCGGTATCAGCTCACTCAAAGGCGGTAATACGGTTATCCACA
GAATCAGGGGATAACGCAGGAAAGAACATGTGAGCAAAAGGCCAGCAAAAGGCCAGGAACCGTAAAAAGG
CCGCGTTGCTGGCGTTTTTCCATAGGCTCCGCCCCCCTGACGAGCATCACAAAAATCGACGCTCAAGTCA
GAGGTGGCGAAACCCGACAGGACTATAAAGATACCAGGCGTTTCCCCCTGGAAGCTCCCTCGTGCGCTCT
CCTGTTCCGACCCTGCCGCTTACCGGATACCTGTCCGCCTTTCTCCCTTCGGGAAGCGTGGCGCTTTCTC
ATAGCTCACGCTGTAGGTATCTCAGTTCGGTGTAGGTCGTTCGCTCCAAGCTGGGCTGTGTGCACGAACC
CCCCGTTCAGCCCGACCGCTGCGCCTTATCCGGTAACTATCGTCTTGAGTCCAACCCGGTAAGACACGAC
TTATCGCCACTGGCAGCAGCCACTGGTAACAGGATTAGCAGAGCGAGGTATGTAGGCGGTGCTACAGAGT
TCTTGAAGTGGTGGCCTAACTACGGCTACACTAGAAGAACAGTATTTGGTATCTGCGCTCTGCTGAAGCC
AGTTACCTTCGGAAAAAGAGTTGGTAGCTCTTGATCCGGCAAACAAACCACCGCTGGTAGCGGTGGTTTT
TTTGTTTGCAAGCAGCAGATTACGCGCAGAAAAAAAGGATCTCAAGAAGATCCTTTGATCTTTTCTACGG
GGTCTGACGCTCAGTGGAACGAAAACTCACGTTAAGGGATTTTGGTCATGAGATTATCAAAAAGGATCTT
CACCTAGATCCTTTTAAATTAAAAATGAAGTTTTAAATCAATCTAAAGTATATATGAGTAAACTTGGTCT
GACAGTTACCAATGCTTAATCAGTGAGGCACCTATCTCAGCGATCTGTCTATTTCGTTCATCCATAGTTG
CCTGACTCCCCGTCGTGTAGATAACTACGATACGGGAGGGCTTACCATCTGGCCCCAGTGCTGCAATGAT
ACCGCGAGACCCACGCTCACCGGCTCCAGATTTATCAGCAATAAACCAGCCAGCCGGAAGGGCCGAGCGC
AGAAGTGGTCCTGCAACTTTATCCGCCTCCATCCAGTCTATTAATTGTTGCCGGGAAGCTAGAGTAAGTA
GTTCGCCAGTTAATAGTTTGCGCAACGTTGTTGCCATTGCTACAGGCATCGTGGTGTCACGCTCGTCGTT
TGGTATGGCTTCATTCAGCTCCGGTTCCCAACGATCAAGGCGAGTTACATGATCCCCCATGTTGTGCAAA
AAAGCGGTTAGCTCCTTCGGTCCTCCGATCGTTGTCAGAAGTAAGTTGGCCGCAGTGTTATCACTCATGG
TTATGGCAGCACTGCATAATTCTCTTACTGTCATGCCATCCGTAAGATGCTTTTCTGTGACTGGTGAGTA
CTCAACCAAGTCATTCTGAGAATAGTGTATGCGGCGACCGAGTTGCTCTTGCCCGGCGTCAATACGGGAT
AATACCGCGCCACATAGCAGAACTTTAAAAGTGCTCATCATTGGAAAACGTTCTTCGGGGCGAAAACTCT
CAAGGATCTTACCGCTGTTGAGATCCAGTTCGATGTAACCCACTCGTGCACCCAACTGATCTTCAGCATC
TTTTACTTTCACCAGCGTTTCTGGGTGAGCAAAAACAGGAAGGCAAAATGCCGCAAAAAAGGGAATAAGG
GCGACACGGAAATGTTGAATACTCATACTCTTCCTTTTTCAATATTATTGAAGCATTTATCAGGGTTATT
GTCTCATGAGCGGATACATATTTGAATGTATTTAGAAAAATAAACAAATAGGGGTTCCGCGCACATTTCC
CCGAAAAGTGCCACCTAAATTGTAAGCGTTAATATTTTGTTAAAATTCGCGTTAAATTTTTGTTAAATCA
GCTCATTTTTTAACCAATAGGCCGAAATCGGCAAAATCCCTTATAAATCAAAAGAATAGACCGAGATAGG
GT
[37 nt withheld, positions 3853-3889]
AAAGAACGTGGACTCCAACGTCAAAGG
[49 nt withheld, positions 3917-3965]
T
[91 nt withheld, positions 3967-4057]
G
[124 nt withheld, positions 4059-4182]
CCCATTCGCCATTCAGGCTGCGCAACTGTTGGGAAGGGCGATCGGTGCGGGCCTCTTCGCTATTACGCCA
GTCGACCGCCAATTCAATATGGCGTATATGGACTCATGCCAATTCAATATGGTGGATCTGGACCTGTGCC
AATTCAATATGGCGTATATGGACTCGTGCCAATTCAATATGGTGGATCTGGACCCCAGCCAATTCAATAT
GGCGGACTTGGCACCATGCCAATTCAATATGGCGGACCTGGCACTGTGCCAACTGGGGAGGGGTCTACTT
GGCACGGTGCCAAGTTTGAGGAGGGGTCTTGGCCCTGTGCCAAGTCCGCCATATTGAATTGGCATGGTGC
CAATAATGGCGGCCATATTGGCTATATGCCAGGATCAATATATAGGCAATATCCAATATGGCCCTATGCC
AATATGGCTATTGGCCAGGTTCAATACTATGTATTGGCCCTATGCCATATAGTATTCCATATATGGGTTT
TCCTATTGACGTAGATAGCCCCTCCCAATGGGCGGTCCCATATACCATATATGGGGCTTCCTAATACCGC
CCATAGCCACTCCCCCATTGACGTCAATGGTCTCTATATATGGTCTTTCCTATTGACGTCATATGGGCGG
TCCTATTGACGTATATGGCGCCTCCCCCATTGACGTCAATTACGGTAAATGGCCCGCCTGGCTCAATGCC
CATTGACGTCAATAGGACCACCCACCATTGACGTCAATGGGATGGCTCATTGCCCATTCATATCCGTTCT
CACGCCCCCTATTGACGTCAATGACGGTAAATGGCCCACTTGGCAGTACATCAATATCTATTAATAGTAA
CTTGGCAAGTACATTACTATTGGAAGTACGCCAGGGTACATTGGCAGTACTCCCATTGACGTCAATGGCG
GTAAATGGCCCGCGATGGCTGCCAAGTACATCCCCATTGACGTCAATGGGGAGGGGCAATGACGCAAATG
GGCGTTCCATTGACGTAAATGGGCGGTAGGCGTGCCTAATGGGAGGTCTATATAAGCAATGCTCGTTTAG
GGAAC
Features (pLannotate 1.2.2; 16 found; start..end, strand, type, name):
     35..53      +  promoter       SP6 promoter: promoter for bacteriophage SP6 RNA polymerase
    496..563     +  CDS            Y-FAST (fragment): small protein tag, derived from photoactive yellow protein, that allows in vivo fluorescent labeling by addition of a cell-permeant fluorogen (Plamont et al., 2016)
    580..869     +  CDS            Y-FAST (fragment): small protein tag, derived from photoactive yellow protein, that allows in vivo fluorescent labeling by addition of a cell-permeant fluorogen (Plamont et al., 2016)
   1267..1284    -  promoter       T7 promoter (fragment): promoter for bacteriophage T7 RNA polymerase
   1289..1423    -  polyA_signal   SV40 poly(A) signal: SV40 polyadenylation signal
   1536..1554    -  promoter       T3 promoter: promoter for bacteriophage T3 RNA polymerase
   1599..1615    -  protein_bind   lac operator: The lac repressor binds to the lac operator to inhibit transcription in E. coli. This inhibition can be relieved by adding lactose or isopropyl-β-D-thiogalactopyranoside (IPTG). lac repressor encoded by lacI
   1623..1653    -  promoter       lac promoter: promoter for the E. coli lac operon
   1668..1689    -  protein_bind   CAP binding site: CAP binding activates transcription in the presence of cAMP. E. coli catabolite activator protein
   1702..1794    -  CDS            lacI (fragment): lac repressor; lacI; The lac repressor binds to the lac operator to inhibit transcription in E. coli. This inhibition can be relieved by adding lactose or isopropyl-β-D-thiogalactopyranoside (IPTG).
   1977..2565    -  rep_origin     ori: high-copy-number ColE1/pMB1/pBR322/pUC origin of replication
   2736..3596    -  CDS            AmpR: β-lactamase; bla; confers resistance to ampicillin, carbenicillin, and related antibiotics
   3597..3701    -  promoter       AmpR promoter: bla
   3754..4182    -  rep_origin     f1 ori (sequence partly withheld): f1 bacteriophage origin of replication; arrow indicates direction of (+) strand synthesis
   4187..4253    -  CDS            lacZα (fragment): LacZα fragment of β-galactosidase; lacZ fragment
   4260..5237    +  promoter       CMV IE94 promoter: enhancer/promoter region of simian cytomegalovirus major immediate early transcription unit IE94
