[The description below was written by a language model from this plasmid's Addgene catalogue record and pLannotate feature annotations shown in this document.]
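Description:
pSC2+-HyPerFLEX-Lifeact is a mammalian expression plasmid of about 5.2 kb built on the pCS2+ backbone. It encodes HyPerFLEX, a synthetic fluorogenic hydrogen peroxide sensor, fused to Lifeact so that the probe is directed to actin filaments. It is propagated in E. coli through a high-copy ColE1/pUC-type origin and selected with ampicillin via the β-lactamase gene and its native promoter. An f1 phage origin is also present, along with residual lac promoter/operator, lacI and lacZα fragments inherited from the parental cloning vector.

Expression in mammalian cells is driven by the simian cytomegalovirus IE94 enhancer/promoter. Because the plasmid is circular, this promoter sits directly upstream of the insert region, and the transcript is terminated by the SV40 polyadenylation signal. An SP6 promoter lies between the CMV IE94 element and the coding region, the standard pCS2+ arrangement that also permits in vitro synthesis of sense RNA. T7 (partial) and T3 promoters flank the poly(A) region in the opposite orientation.

Within the insert, the automated annotation recognises only two fragments of Y-FAST, the photoactive-yellow-protein-derived tag that fluoresces on binding a cell-permeant fluorogen. This suggests the reporter part of the sensor is a split or interrupted FAST-type domain, in keeping with the "color-tailored fluorogenic" design named in the associated publication. The peroxide-sensing domain and the Lifeact peptide are not annotated, and their order in the fusion is not stated; the cloning sites are also recorded as unknown. The construct is intended for imaging hydrogen peroxide in the vicinity of the actin cytoskeleton in mammalian cells.
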