Addgene plasmid #217568: pSC2+-HyPerFLEX-Lifeact
Purpose: Mammalian expression HyPerFLEX targeted to actin filaments
Depositing lab: Vsevolod Belousov. Depositing organization: Shemyakin-Ovchinnikov Institute of Bioorganic Chemistry. Publication: A color-tailored fluorogenic sensor for hydrogen peroxide. Potekhina ES, Bass DI, Ezerina D, Fleckenstein DD, Chebotarev AS, Sysoeva VA, Maltsev DI, Pak VV, Moshchenko AA, Sokolov AI, Myasnyanko IN, Baranov MS, Fedotov AB, Zheltikov AM, Lanin AA, Messens J, Belousov VV. Nat Chem Biol. 2025 Oct 16. doi: 10.1038/s41589-025-02036-6. PubMed 41102408.
Backbone
  Vector backbone: pCS2+
  Vector type: Mammalian Expression
Growth in bacteria
  Bacterial resistance: Ampicillin, 100 μg/mL
  Growth temperature: 37°C
  Growth strain: DH5alpha
  Copy number: High Copy
Gene/Insert
  Gene/Insert name: HyPerFLEX-Lifeact
  Species: Synthetic
  Promoter: CMV IE94
  Cloning method: Restriction Enzyme; 5′ cloning site Unknown (unknown if destroyed)
Terms and licenses: Academic/Nonprofit Terms; Industry Terms: Not Available to Industry
How to cite: pSC2+-HyPerFLEX-Lifeact was a gift from Vsevolod Belousov (Addgene plasmid # 217568 ; http://n2t.net/addgene:217568 ; RRID:Addgene_217568)
